Addgene plasmid #18118: myc-Raptor S722A/S792A
Depositing lab: Reuben Shaw. Depositing organization: Salk Institute for Biological Studies. Publication: AMPK phosphorylation of raptor mediates a metabolic checkpoint. Gwinn DM, Shackelford DB, Egan DF, Mihaylova MM, Mery A, Vasquez DS, Turk BE, Shaw RJ. Mol Cell. 2008 Apr 25. 30(2):214-26. 10.1016/j.molcel.2008.03.003 PubMed 18439900.
Backbone
  Vector backbone: pRK5
  Backbone manufacturer: (BD Pharmingen)
  Backbone size w/o insert (bp): 4754
  Vector type: Mammalian Expression
Growth in bacteria
  Bacterial resistance: Ampicillin, 100 μg/mL
  Growth temperature: 37°C
  Growth strain: DH5alpha
  Copy number: Unknown
Gene/Insert
  Gene/Insert name: Raptor
  Species: H. sapiens (human)
  Mutation: S722A, S792A
  Entrez Gene: RPTOR (a.k.a. KOG1, Mip1)
  Tag / fusion protein: Myc (N terminal on insert)
  Cloning method: Restriction Enzyme
  Sequencing primers: 5′ SP6
Terms and licenses: Academic/Nonprofit Terms; Industry Terms: Not Available to Industry
Depositor comments: This is derived from Addgene #1859; two serine sites in this construct were mutated to alanine using Quickchange
How to cite: myc-Raptor S722A/S792A was a gift from Reuben Shaw (Addgene plasmid # 18118 ; http://n2t.net/addgene:18118 ; RRID:Addgene_18118)
