[The description below was written by a language model from this plasmid's Addgene catalogue record.]
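Description:
myc-Raptor S722A/S792A is a mammalian expression plasmid built on the pRK5 backbone (about 4.75 kb without the insert) that encodes human Raptor (RPTOR, also known as KOG1 or Mip1), the regulatory-associated protein of mTOR and a defining subunit of the mTORC1 complex. It is propagated in E. coli under ampicillin selection; the copy number is listed as unknown, and the record names no mammalian selection marker. It includes no feature table and does not state the promoter or polyadenylation signal driving the insert. pRK5 vectors generally use a CMV promoter for strong expression in transfected mammalian cells, but that is not confirmed here. An SP6 primer site is noted as the 5′ sequencing entry point.

The Raptor coding sequence carries an N-terminal Myc epitope tag, which allows the exogenous protein to be detected or immunoprecipitated separately from endogenous Raptor. The construct was derived from an earlier wild-type myc-Raptor plasmid by site-directed mutagenesis that converted serines 722 and 792 to alanine, so these positions can no longer be phosphorylated. The associated publication concerns AMPK phosphorylation of Raptor as a metabolic checkpoint, which suggests that these two serines are the AMPK target sites under study. The double mutant would therefore typically serve as a phosphorylation-deficient control alongside wild-type Raptor, testing whether modification of these residues is needed for mTORC1 regulation and cellular responses under energy stress.
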