>Addgene plasmid #18118 | myc-Raptor S722A/S792A | addgene partial sequence | sequence record 23986 | SP6 5'-ATTTAGGTGACACTATAG-3'
TTGCTTNTNTCACGGNNGTCCACTCCCAGGTCCAACTGCACCTCGGTTCTATCGATTGAATTCCCGAACC
GACAGTCGGTCTCTTCACCAAGGCCATTCGCGCCACCATGGAGCAAAAGCTCATTTCTGAGGAAGATCTC
AATGGTGGTGGTGGTGGGTCGACGATGGAGTCCGAAATGCTGCAATCGCCTCTTCTGGGCCTGGGGGAGG
AAGATGAGGCTGATCTTACAGACTGGAACCTACCTTTGGCTTTTATGAAAAAGAGGCACTGTGAGAAAAT
TGAAGGCTCCAAATCCTTAGCTCAGAGCTGGAGGATGAAGGATCGGATGAAGACAGTCAGTGTTGCCTTA
GTTTTGTGCCTGAATGTTGGTGTGGACCCTCCCGATGTGGTGAAGACCACGCCCTGTGCACGCTTGGAAT
GCTGGATCGATCCTCTGTCGATGGGTCCTCAGAAAGCTCTGGAAACCATCGGTGCAAATTTACAGAAGCA
GTACGAGAACTGGCAGCCAAGGGCCCGGTACAAGCAGAGCCTTGACCCAACTGTGGATGAAGTCAAGAAG
CTCTGCACGTCCTTACGTCGCAACGCCAAGGAGGAGCGAGTCCTCTTTCACTACAATGGCCACGGGGTGC
CCCGGCCCACAGTCAACGGGAGGTCTGGGTCTTCACAANAANAAANCCAAAACCCCCTTTTGCCATTATA
NGACCNGCAAACGTGGATGGGCAGCCCGTCGATCTCGTCTACNATGCTCAATGNTGGCTTGATCGTCAGT
CTTCAGCATTCCCCTACCNGGACAGACTGGGNTCTNCNTCCCCCA
